>Addgene plasmid #178337 | pAAV.GFAP.iGluSnFR3.v857.SGZ | addgene full sequence | sequence record 350432 | Addgene Partial NGS Result
CCGAAAAGTGCCACCTAAATTGTAAGCGTTAATATTTTGTTAAAATTCGCGTTAAATTTTTGTTAAATCA
GCTCATTTTTTAACCAATAGGCCGAAATCGGCAAAATCCCTTATAAATCAAAAGAATAGACCGAGATAGG
GT
[37 nt withheld, positions 143-179]
AAAGAACGTGGACTCCAACGTCAAAGG
[49 nt withheld, positions 207-255]
T
[91 nt withheld, positions 257-347]
G
[124 nt withheld, positions 349-472]
CCCATTCGCCATTCAGGCTGCGCAACTGTTGGGAAGGGCGATCGGTGCGGGCCTCTTCGCTATTACGCCA
GCTGCGCGCTCGCTCGCTCACTGAGGCCGCCCGGGCAAAGCCCGGGCGTCGGGCGACCTTTGGTCGCCCG
GCCTCAGTGAGCGAGCGAGCGCGCAGAGAGGGAGTGGCCAACTCCATCACTAGGGGTTCCTTGTAGTTAA
TGATTAACCCGCCATGCTACTTATCTACGTAGCCATGCTCTAGGAAGATCGTAGGTTAATTAATAACATA
TCCTGGTGTGGAGTAGGGGACGCTGCTCTGACAGAGGCTCGGGGGCCTGAGCTGGCTCTGTGAGCTGGGG
AGGAGGCAGACAGCCAGGCCTTTGTCTGCAAGCAGACCTGGCAGCATTGGGCTGGCCGCCCCCCAGGGCC
TCCTCTTCATGCCCAGTGAATGACTCACCTTGGCACAGACACAATGTTCGGGGTGGGCACAGTGCCTGCT
TCCCGCCGCACCCCAGCCCCCCTCAAATGCCTTCCGAGAAGCCCATTGAGCAGGGGGCTTGCATTGCACC
CCAGCCTGACAGCCTGGCATCTTGGGATAAAAGCAGCACAGCCCCCTAGGGGCTGCCCTTGCTGTGTGGC
GCCACCGGCGGTGGAGAACAAGGCTCTATTCAGCCTGTGCCCAGGAAAGGGGATCAGGGGATGCCCAGGC
ATGGACAGTGGGTGGCAGGGGGGGAGAGGAGGGCTGTCTGCTTCCCAGAAGTCCAAGGACACAAATGGGT
GAGGGGAGAGCTCTCCCCATAGCTGGGCTGCGGCCCAACCCCACCCCCTCAGGCTATGCCAGGGGGTGTT
GCCAGGGGCACCCGGGCATCGCCAGTCTAGCCCACTCCTTCATAAAGCCCTCGCATCCCAGGAGCGAGCA
GAGCCAGAGCAGGTTGGAGAGGAGACGCATCACCTCCGCTGCTCGCGGGGATCCCGCCACCATGGAGACA
GACACACTCCTGCTATGGGTACTGCTGCTCTGGGTTCCAGGTTCCACTGGTGACAGATCTGGGTCCGCCG
CCGGAAGTACTCTTGATAAGATCGCTAAAAATGGTGTAATTGTTGTCGGCCACCGAGACTCTTCTGTGCC
ATTCAGCTATTATGATTCTCAACACAAAGTGGTGGGCTATTCACAAGAGTATTCTAACGCCATTGTTGAA
GCAGTTAAGAAGAAGTTGAATAAACCAGACCTTCAAGTAAAACTCATTCCTATAACATCCCAAAACCGCA
TACCTCTCTTGCAAAACGGCACTTACGATTTCGAGTGTGGGAGCACTACTAATAATGTCGAACGCCAGAA
ACAAGCCGCATTCTCCGACACCATCTTCGTGGTGGGCACTCGACTGTTGACAAAGAAAGGCGGTGATATT
AAGGATTTCGCAAATCTGAAGGATAAGGCAGTCGTGGTCACCAGCGGGACCACCTCAGAAGTACTCCTTA
ATAAACTCAATGAAGAACAAAAGATGAATATGCGAATCATCTCTGCTAAGGACCACGGTGACTCTTTTCG
CACATTGGAAAGTGGGCGCGCCGTAGCATTTATGATGGACGACTCTCTGCTCGCTGGCGAGCGCGCCAAA
GCCAAAAAACCAGACGACTGGGAAATTGTAGGTAAACCTCAAAGCCAAGAGGCATATGGCTGCATGTTGA
GAAAAGATGACCCCCAATTCAAGAAACTGATGGACGACACTATAGCTCAGGTCCAGACTTCAGGGGAAGC
TGAGAAGTGGTTTGATAAATGGTTCAAGAACCCAATCTTGGTAAATCATACCGTTTATATTACCGCTGAC
AAACAAAAGAATGGGATAAAGGCAAATTTCAAGATTCACCATAACGTAGAGGATGGAAGCGTGCAGTTGG
CAGACCATTATCAACAGAATACCCCTATTGGCGACGGACCCGTGCTCCTCCCTGACAACCACTACTTGTC
CTATCAAAGTGTTCTCTCAAAGGACCCCAATGAGAAGCGAGACCACATGGTACTTCTCGAATTCGTTACC
GCCACCGGGAATTCACTTGGCATGGATGAATTGTATAAGGGGGGTACTGGCGGCAGCATGTCCAAGGGTG
AGGAGCTTTTTACCGGAGTAGTACCAATTCTCGTTGAACTTGACGGAGACGTCAACGGGCACAAGTTTAG
CGTACGAGGTGAGGGGGAGGGTGATGCAACCAACGGTAAACTTACTCTCAAATTCATATGCACTACCGGA
AAGCTGCCAGTACCTTGGCCAACACTGGTCACTACCCTCTCCTATGGCGTTCAATGTTTTGCTCGATACC
CTGACCACATGAAACAGCATGACTTCTTTAAATCAGCCATGCCTGAAGGGTATGTCCAGGAGCGGACTAT
ATCATTTAAAGACGATGGAACCTATAAGACTCGGGCTGAAGTGAAGCTCGAGGGTGACACATTGGTTAAT
CGGATCGAGCTTAAGGGCATAGATTTTAAAGAAGATGGTAATATTCTTGGCCACAAATTGGAGTACAATT
TTAATAATCCTTTGAACATGAACTTTGAGCTCTCCGATGAAATGAAGGCACTCTTTAAAGAGCCAAACGA
CAAAGCTCTGAAACTGCAGGTCGACGAACAAAAACTCATCTCAGAAGAGGATCTGAATGCTGTGGGCCAG
GACACGCAGGAGGTCATCGTGGTGCCACACTCCTTGCCCTTTAAGGTGGTGGTGATCTCAGCCATCCTGG
CCCTGGTGGTGCTCACCATCATCTCCCTTATCATCCTCATCATGCTTTGGCAGAAGAAGCCACGTGATAG
ACACAAGCAGTTGCGAGCTACAGCACGCGCCACCGATTATCTGCAAGCTGATGCAATAACTAGAATCCCT
GATTATAGATACAGATATCAACGAAGGGATCGCGATGATGATCGAGATACAGAGCCAGATCATGATCGGG
ATGCTGATCCCGTCGGGGTGAAAGGTTTCAACACTCTTCCAGATACAGAGATAGATAATCCCCAGACGAC
TTCAGTGTAGAAGCTTTTCGAATTAGCTTATCATAATCAACCTCTGGATTACAAAATTTGTGAAAGATTG
ACTGGTATTCTTAACTATGTTGCTCCTTTTACGCTATGTGGATACGCTGCTTTAATGCCTTTGTATCATG
CTATTGCTTCCCGTATGGCTTTCATTTTCTCCTCCTTGTATAAATCCTGGTTGCTGTCTCTTTATGAGGA
GTTGTGGCCCGTTGTCAGGCAACGTGGCGTGGTGTGCACTGTGTTTGCTGACGCAACCCCCACTGGTTGG
GGCATTGCCACCACCTGTCAGCTCCTTTCCGGGACTTTCGCTTTCCCCCTCCCTATTGCCACGGCGGAAC
TCATCGCCGCCTGCCTTGCCCGCTGCTGGACAGGGGCTCGGCTGTTGGGCACTGACAATTCCGTGGTGTT
GTCGGGGAAATCATCGTCCTTTCCTTGGCTGCTCGCCTGTGTTGCCACCTGGATTCTGCGCGGGACGTCC
TTCTGCTACGTCCCTTCGGCCCTCAATCCAGCGGACCTTCCTTCCCGCGGCCTGCTGCCGGCTCTGCGGC
CTCTTCCGCGTCTTCGCCTTCGCCCTCAGACGAGTCGGATCTCCCTTTGGGCCGCCTCCCCGCATCGGAG
GCCGCTTCGAGCAGACATGATAAGATACATTGATGAGTTTGGACAAACCACAACTAGAATGCAGTGAAAA
AAATGCTTTATTTGTGAAATTTGTGATGCTATTGCTTTATTTGTAACCATTATAAGCTGCAATAAACAAG
TTAACAACAACAATTGCATTCATTTTATGTTTCAGGTTCAGGGGGAGATGTGGGAGGTTTTTTAAAGCAA
GTAAAACCTCTACAAATGTGGTAAAATCGATAAGGATCTTCCTAGAGCATGGCTACGTAGATAAGTAGCA
TGGCGGGTTAATCATTAACTACAAGGAACCCCTAGTGATGGAGTTGGCCACTCCCTCTCTGCGCGCTCGC
TCGCTCACTGAGGCCGGGCGACCAAAGGTCGCCCGACGCCCGGGCTTTGCCCGGGCGGCCTCAGTGAGCG
AGCGAGCGCGCAGCTGCATTAATGAATCGGCCAACGCGCGGGGAGAGGCGGTTTGCGTATTGGGCGCTCT
TCCGCTTCCTCGCTCACTGACTCGCTGCGCTCGGTCGTTCGGCTGCGGCGAGCGGTATCAGCTCACTCAA
AGGCGGTAATACGGTTATCCACAGAATCAGGGGATAACGCAGGAAAGAACATGTGAGCAAAAGGCCAGCA
AAAGGCCAGGAACCGTAAAAAGGCCGCGTTGCTGGCGTTTTTCCATAGGCTCCGCCCCCCTGACGAGCAT
CACAAAAATCGACGCTCAAGTCAGAGGTGGCGAAACCCGACAGGACTATAAAGATACCAGGCGTTTCCCC
CTGGAAGCTCCCTCGTGCGCTCTCCTGTTCCGACCCTGCCGCTTACCGGATACCTGTCCGCCTTTCTCCC
TTCGGGAAGCGTGGCGCTTTCTCATAGCTCACGCTGTAGGTATCTCAGTTCGGTGTAGGTCGTTCGCTCC
AAGCTGGGCTGTGTGCACGAACCCCCCGTTCAGCCCGACCGCTGCGCCTTATCCGGTAACTATCGTCTTG
AGTCCAACCCGGTAAGACACGACTTATCGCCACTGGCAGCAGCCACTGGTAACAGGATTAGCAGAGCGAG
GTATGTAGGCGGTGCTACAGAGTTCTTGAAGTGGTGGCCTAACTACGGCTACACTAGAAGAACAGTATTT
GGTATCTGCGCTCTGCTGAAGCCAGTTACCTTCGGAAAAAGAGTTGGTAGCTCTTGATCCGGCAAACAAA
CCACCGCTGGTAGCGGTGGTTTTTTTGTTTGCAAGCAGCAGATTACGCGCAGAAAAAAAGGATCTCAAGA
AGATCCTTTGATCTTTTCTACGGGGTCTGACGCTCAGTGGAACGAAAACTCACGTTAAGGGATTTTGGTC
ATGAGATTATCAAAAAGGATCTTCACCTAGATCCTTTTAAATTAAAAATGAAGTTTTAAATCAATCTAAA
GTATATATGAGTAAACTTGGTCTGACAGTTACCAATGCTTAATCAGTGAGGCACCTATCTCAGCGATCTG
TCTATTTCGTTCATCCATAGTTGCCTGACTCCCCGTCGTGTAGATAACTACGATACGGGAGGGCTTACCA
TCTGGCCCCAGTGCTGCAATGATACCGCGAGACCCACGCTCACCGGCTCCAGATTTATCAGCAATAAACC
AGCCAGCCGGAAGGGCCGAGCGCAGAAGTGGTCCTGCAACTTTATCCGCCTCCATCCAGTCTATTAATTG
TTGCCGGGAAGCTAGAGTAAGTAGTTCGCCAGTTAATAGTTTGCGCAACGTTGTTGCCATTGCTACAGGC
ATCGTGGTGTCACGCTCGTCGTTTGGTATGGCTTCATTCAGCTCCGGTTCCCAACGATCAAGGCGAGTTA
CATGATCCCCCATGTTGTGCAAAAAAGCGGTTAGCTCCTTCGGTCCTCCGATCGTTGTCAGAAGTAAGTT
GGCCGCAGTGTTATCACTCATGGTTATGGCAGCACTGCATAATTCTCTTACTGTCATGCCATCCGTAAGA
TGCTTTTCTGTGACTGGTGAGTACTCAACCAAGTCATTCTGAGAATAGTGTATGCGGCGACCGAGTTGCT
CTTGCCCGGCGTCAATACGGGATAATACCGCGCCACATAGCAGAACTTTAAAAGTGCTCATCATTGGAAA
ACGTTCTTCGGGGCGAAAACTCTCAAGGATCTTACCGCTGTTGAGATCCAGTTCGATGTAACCCACTCGT
GCACCCAACTGATCTTCAGCATCTTTTACTTTCACCAGCGTTTCTGGGTGAGCAAAAACAGGAAGGCAAA
ATGCCGCAAAAAAGGGAATAAGGGCGACACGGAAATGTTGAATACTCATACTCTTCCTTTTTCAATATTA
TTGAAGCATTTATCAGGGTTATTGTCTCATGAGCGGATACATATTTGAATGTATTTAGAAAAATAAACAA
ATAGGGGTTCCGCGCACATTTCC
Features (pLannotate 1.2.2; 17 found; start..end, strand, type, name):
     44..472     -  rep_origin     f1 ori (sequence partly withheld): f1 bacteriophage origin of replication; arrow indicates direction of (+) strand synthesis
    477..546     -  CDS            lacZα (fragment): LacZα fragment of β-galactosidase; lacZ fragment
    541..673     -  repeat_region  AAV2 ITR (fragment): inverted terminal repeat of adeno-associated virus serotype 2 inverted
   1444..1506    +  sig_peptide    Igκ leader: leader sequence from mouse immunoglobulin κ light chain
   1504..2259    +  CDS            gltI (fragment): GLTI_ECOLI - Also known as ybeJ, yzzK. Experimental evidence at protein level: Swiss-Prot protein existence level 1. Part of the ABC transporter complex GltIJKL involved in glutamate and aspartate uptake. Binds to both glutamate and aspartate. From Escherichia coli (strain K12).
   2275..2991    +  CDS            cEGFP: cEGFP is a basic (constitutively fluorescent) green fluorescent protein published in 2008, derived from Aequorea victoria.
   3004..3072    +  CDS            gltI (fragment): GLTI_ECOLI - Also known as ybeJ, yzzK. Experimental evidence at protein level: Swiss-Prot protein existence level 1. Part of the ABC transporter complex GltIJKL involved in glutamate and aspartate uptake. Binds to both glutamate and aspartate. From Escherichia coli (strain K12).
   3121..3267    +  CDS            PDGFRβ TM domain: transmembrane domain from platelet derived growth factor receptor beta
   3268..3465    +  CDS            Cacng2 (fragment): CCG2_MOUSE - Also known as Stg. Experimental evidence at protein level: Swiss-Prot protein existence level 1. Regulates the trafficking and gating properties of AMPA- selective glutamate receptors (AMPARs). Promotes their targeting to the cell membrane and synapses and modulates their gating properties by slowing their rates of activation, deactivation and desensitization. Does not show subunit-specific AMPA receptor regulation and regulates all AMPAR subunits. Thought to stabilize the calcium channel in an inactivated (closed) state (By similarity). From Mus musculus (Mouse).
   3517..4105    +  misc_feature   WPRE: woodchuck hepatitis virus posttranscriptional regulatory element
   4133..4254    -  polyA_signal   SV40 poly(A) signal: SV40 polyadenylation signal
   4277..4345    -  CDS            large T antigen (fragment): large T antigen from SV40 (simian virus 40)
   4416..4549    +  repeat_region  AAV2 ITR: inverted terminal repeat of adeno-associated virus serotype 2 inverted
   4543..4599    -  CDS            lacI (fragment): lac repressor; lacI; The lac repressor binds to the lac operator to inhibit transcription in E. coli. This inhibition can be relieved by adding lactose or isopropyl-β-D-thiogalactopyranoside (IPTG).
   4782..5370    -  rep_origin     ori: high-copy-number ColE1/pMB1/pBR322/pUC origin of replication
   5541..6401    -  CDS            AmpR: β-lactamase; bla; confers resistance to ampicillin, carbenicillin, and related antibiotics
   6402..6506    -  promoter       AmpR promoter: bla
