[The description below was written by a language model from this plasmid's Addgene catalogue record and pLannotate feature annotations shown in this document.]
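Description:
pAAV.GFAP.iGluSnFR3.v857.SGZ is an adeno-associated virus transfer plasmid for expressing the third-generation fluorescent glutamate indicator iGluSnFR3, variant 857, in mammalian (mouse or rat) cells. It is built on a pAAV GFAP backbone. The name implies that a GFAP promoter drives expression, which would typically direct it to astrocytes. However, the feature table does not annotate any promoter in the roughly 770 bp gap between the left ITR and the start of the coding sequence. The plasmid is maintained in bacteria through a high-copy ColE1/pUC-type origin and an ampicillin resistance gene with its own promoter, and it also carries an f1 origin. AAV2 inverted terminal repeats flank the expression cassette so that it can be packaged into recombinant AAV particles. One of the ITRs is annotated only as a fragment.

The sensor open reading frame begins with a mouse Igκ leader peptide that sends the protein into the secretory pathway. This is followed by the E. coli glutamate/aspartate-binding protein GltI, which is interrupted by a circularly permuted GFP-type fluorescent domain, so that glutamate binding changes the fluorescence. Downstream are a PDGFRβ transmembrane domain and a C-terminal fragment of mouse stargazin (Cacng2). According to the catalogue entry, this fragment supplies a PDZ-related element, and stargazin's normal role in AMPA receptor trafficking suggests it is meant to favour synaptic surface localization. A Myc epitope tag is listed in the catalogue but is not annotated in the table. A WPRE and an SV40 polyadenylation signal follow the coding sequence to improve transcript processing and expression. The vector type field lists Cre/Lox, but no lox sites appear in the table. The annotated sequence is a partial NGS assembly of 6,515 nt, somewhat shorter than the stated total size of 6,673 bp.
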