Addgene plasmid #178337: pAAV.GFAP.iGluSnFR3.v857.SGZ
Purpose: Fluorescent reporter for glutamate, third generation, variant 857 in Stargazin (SGZ) backbone. iGluSnFR3.v857.SGZ
Depositing lab: Kaspar Podgorski. Depositing organization: HHMI, Janelia Research Campus. Publication: Glutamate indicators with improved activation kinetics and localization for imaging synaptic transmission. Aggarwal A, Liu R, Chen Y, Ralowicz AJ, Bergerson SJ, Tomaska F, Mohar B, Hanson TL, Hasseman JP, Reep D, Tsegaye G, Yao P, Ji X, Kloos M, Walpita D, Patel R, Mohr MA, Tillberg PW, Looger LL, Marvin JS, Hoppa MB, Konnerth A, Kleinfeld D, Schreiter ER, Podgorski K. Nat Methods. 2023 May 4. doi: 10.1038/s41592-023-01863-6. PubMed 37142767.
Backbone
  Vector backbone: pAAV GFAP
  Backbone size w/o insert (bp): 4852
  Total vector size (bp): 6673
  Vector type: Mammalian Expression, Mouse Targeting, AAV, Cre/Lox, Synthetic Biology
Growth in bacteria
  Bacterial resistance: Ampicillin, 100 μg/mL
  Growth temperature: 30°C
  Growth strain: NEB Stable
  Growth instructions: <8 hours
  Copy number: High Copy
Gene/Insert
  Gene/Insert name: pAAV GFAP iGluSnFR3 v857.SGZ (alt names: iGluSnFR3 v857.SGZ; iGluSnFR3 556dot857.SGZ; v857.SGZ)
  Species: M. musculus (mouse), R. norvegicus (rat), Synthetic
  Insert size (bp): 1821
  Tag / fusion protein: IgK-chain (N terminal on insert); Myc epi tag (C terminal on insert); Stargazin and PDZ domain (C terminal on insert)
Terms and licenses: Academic/Nonprofit Terms; Industry Terms: Not Available to Industry
How to cite: pAAV.GFAP.iGluSnFR3.v857.SGZ was a gift from Kaspar Podgorski (Addgene plasmid # 178337 ; http://n2t.net/addgene:178337 ; RRID:Addgene_178337)
